>Addgene plasmid #74091 | pTU2S-a (colE1 origin) | depositor full sequence | sequence record 138318 | Golden gate site and colE1 origin of replication
TCCTATAAGTCTTCCATATGCACGCATGCGAAGACAAGTACGAATTCGCGGCCGCTTCTAGAGGTCTCAC
TATATCTAGAGACGCACCGTCTCACCGGGTACAGAGACCCTGCAGTCCGGCAAAAAAGGGCAAGGTGTCA
CCACCCTGCCCTTTTTCTTTAAAACCGAAAAGATTACTTCGCGTTATGCAGGCTTCCTCGCTCACTGACT
CGCTGCGCTCGGTCGTTCGGCTGCGGCGAGCGGTATCAGCTCACTCAAAGGCGGTAATACGGTTATCCAC
AGAATCAGGGGATAACGCAGGAAAGGGATCTGGATCTAGGTGAAGATCCTTTTTGATAATCTCATGACCA
AAATCCCTTAACGTGAGTTTTCGTTCCACTGAGCGTCAGACCCCGTAGAAAAGATCAAAGGATCTTCTTG
AGATCCTTTTTTTCTGCGCGTAATCTGCTGCTTGCAAACAAAAAAACCACCGCTACCAGCGGTGGTTTGT
TTGCCGGATCAAGAGCTACCAACTCTTTTTCCGAAGGTAACTGGCTTCAGCAGAGCGCAGATACCAAATA
CTGTCCTTCTAGTGTAGCCGTAGTTAGGCCACCACTTCAAGAACTCTGTAGCACCGCCTACATACCTCGC
TCTGCTAATCCTGTTACCAGTGGCTGCTGCCAGTGGCGATAAGTCGTGTCTTACCGGGTTGGACTCAAGA
CGATAGTTACCGGATAAGGCGCAGCGGTCGGGCTGAACGGGGGGTTCGTGCACACAGCCCAGCTTGGAGC
GAACGACCTACACCGAACTGAGATACCTACAGCGTGAGCTATGAGAAAGCGCCACGCTTCCCGAAGGGAG
AAAGGCGGACAGGTATCCGGTAAGCGGCAGGGTCGGAACAGGAGAGCGCACGAGGGAGCTTCCAGGGGGA
AACGCCTGGTATCTTTATAGTCCTGTCGGGTTTCGCCACCTCTGACTTGAGCGTCGATTTTTGTGATGCT
CGTCAGGGGGGCGGAGCCTATGGAAAAACGCCAGCAACGCGGCCTTTTTACGGTTCCTGGCCTTTTGCTG
GCCTTTTGCTCACATGTATTTAGTCTAGTAGCTCGAGGCTTGGATTCTCACCAATAAAAAACGCCCGGCG
GCAACCGAGCGTTCTGAACAAATCCAGATGGAGTTCTGAGGTCATTACTGGATCTATCAACAGGAGTCCA
AGCGAGCTCGATATCAAATTACGCCCCGCCCTGCCACTCATCGCAGTACTGTTGTAATTCATTAAGCATT
CTGCCGACATGGAAGCCATCACAAACGGCATGATGAACCTGAATCGCCAGCGGCATCAGCACCTTGTCGC
CTTGCGTATAATATTTGCCCATGGTGAAAACGGGGGCGAAGAAGTTGTCCATATTGGCCACGTTTAAATC
AAAACTGGTGAAACTCACCCAGGGATTGGCTGACACGAAAAACATATTCTCAATAAACCCTTTAGGGAAA
TAGGCCAGGTTTTCACCGTAACACGCCACATCTTGCGAATATATGTGTAGAAACTGCCGGAAATCGTCGT
GGTATTCACTCCAGAGCGATGAAAACGTTTCAGTTTGCTCATGGAAAACGGTGTAACAAGGGTGAACACT
ATCCCATATCACCAGCTCACCGTCTTTCATTGCCATACGAAATTCCGGATGAGCATTCATCAGGCGGGCA
AGAATGTGAATAAAGGCCGGATAAAACTTGTGCTTATTTTTCTTTACGGTCTTTAAAAAGGCCGTAATAT
CCAGCTGAACGGTCTGGTTATAGGTACATTGAGCAACTGACTGAAATGCCTCAAAATGTTCTTTACGATG
CCATTGGGATATATCAACGGTGGTATATCCAGTGATTTTTTTCTCCATTTTAGCTTCCTTAGCTCCTGAA
AATCTCGATAACTCAAAAAATACGCCCGGTAGTGATCTTATTTCATTATGGTGAAAGTTGGAACCTCTTA
CGTGCCCGATCAACTCGAGTGCCACCTGACG
Features (pLannotate 1.2.2; 6 found; start..end, strand, type, name):
     42..63      +  misc_feature   BioBrick prefix: BioBrick prefix for parts that do not start with "ATG"
    116..173     +  terminator     his operon terminator: This putative transcriptin terminator from the E. coli his operon has a 2-bp deletion introduced during synthesis. Its efficiency has not been determined.
    418..1006    +  rep_origin     ori: high-copy-number ColE1/pMB1/pBR322/pUC origin of replication
   1094..1188    -  terminator     lambda t0 terminator: transcription terminator from phage lambda
   1212..1868    -  CDS            cat: CAT_ECOLX - Experimental evidence at protein level: Swiss-Prot protein existence level 1. This enzyme is an effector of chloramphenicol resistance in bacteria. From Escherichia coli. This protein is used as a marker in many commonly used cloning vectors, such as pACYC184.
   1869..1966    -  promoter       cat promoter: promoter of the E. coli cat gene encoding chloramphenicol acetyltransferase
