[The description below was written by a language model from this plasmid's Addgene catalogue record and pLannotate feature annotations shown in this document.]
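Description:
pTU2S-a (colE1 origin) is a small (about 2 kb) Golden Gate destination vector from the EcoFlex MoClo toolkit for modular assembly in E. coli. It is a Level 2 acceptor, designed to receive two transcription units, and it is the "secondary module" variant of the pTU2-a backbone: it carries a BpiI site that allows a further module to be added in a later round of assembly. The backbone derives from the BioBrick plasmid pSB1C3, altered between the XbaI and PstI sites. The short synthetic cloning region (roughly 110 bp by the recorded sizes) was introduced between BglII and SpeI sites, both of which were destroyed in the process.

The plasmid replicates from a ColE1/pMB1-type origin. The purpose field describes this origin as medium-copy, whereas the catalogue's copy-number field and the automated annotation both label it high copy, so the record is not consistent on this point. Selection is by chloramphenicol, through a cat gene driven by its native promoter and followed by a lambda t0 terminator. A silent substitution was made in the cat coding sequence to remove an internal BsmBI site, which keeps the backbone compatible with the Type IIS enzymes used in assembly.

The remaining annotated features are a BioBrick prefix remnant and a his operon terminator near the cloning region, which presumably helps insulate inserted units from the rest of the plasmid. The vector has no promoter or expressed payload of its own, and the feature table does not annotate the Type IIS sites themselves. It serves purely as a scaffold for building multigene constructs for bacterial expression and synthetic biology work.
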