Addgene plasmid #74091: pTU2S-a (colE1 origin)
Purpose: Secondary module (BpiI) site in pTU2-a backbone with colE1 (medium-copy) origin of replication
Depositing lab: Paul Freemont. Depositing organization: Imperial College London. Publication: EcoFlex: A Multifunctional MoClo Kit for E. coli Synthetic Biology. Moore SJ, Lai HE, Kelwick RJ, Chee SM, Bell DJ, Polizzi KM, Freemont PS. ACS Synth Biol. 2016 May 2. 10.1021/acssynbio.6b00031 PubMed 27096716.
Backbone
  Vector backbone: colE1 origin and chloramphenicol resistance
  Backbone manufacturer: Terrence Lai (this study)
  Backbone size w/o insert (bp): 1878
  Total vector size (bp): 1991
  Modifications to backbone: Modifications between XbaI and PstI from original pSB1C3 plasmid. CAT gene - C435G (nucleotide) - silent mutagenesis to remove BsmBI site
  Vector type: Bacterial Expression, Synthetic Biology
Growth in bacteria
  Bacterial resistance: Chloramphenicol, 25 μg/mL
  Growth temperature: 37°C
  Growth strain: DH5alpha
  Copy number: High Copy
Gene/Insert
  Gene/Insert name: Golden Gate destination vector - Level 2, 2 TU's with secondary module and colE1 origin
  Species: Synthetic
  Promoter: None
  Cloning method: Restriction Enzyme; 5′ cloning site BglII (destroyed during cloning); 3′ cloning site SpeI (destroyed during cloning)
  Sequencing primers: 5′ CAGGGGATAACGCAGGAAAG; 3′ attaccgcctttgagtgagc
Terms and licenses: Academic/Nonprofit Terms; Industry Terms: Not Available to Industry
How to cite: pTU2S-a (colE1 origin) was a gift from Paul Freemont (Addgene plasmid # 74091 ; http://n2t.net/addgene:74091 ; RRID:Addgene_74091)
