>Addgene plasmid #74091 | pTU2S-a (colE1 origin) | addgene partial sequence | sequence record 140993 | CAT-R 5'-GCAACTGACTGAAATGCCTC-3'
ACGGTGGTATATCCAGTGATTTTTTTCTCCATTTTAGCTTCCTTAGCTCCTGAAAATCTCGATAACTCAA
AAAATACGCCCGGTAGTGATCTTATTTCATTATGGTGAAAGTTGGAACCTCTTACGTGCCCGATCAACTC
GAGTGCCACCTGACGTCCTATAAGTCTTCCATATGCACGCATGCGAAGACAAGTACGAATTCGCGGCCGC
TTCTAGAGGTCTCACTATATCTAGAGACGCACCGTCTCACCGGGTACAGAGACCCTGCAGTCCGGCAAAA
AAGGGCAAGGTGTCACCACCCTGCCCTTTTTCTTTAAAACCGAAAAGATTACTTCGCGTTATGCAGGCTT
CCTCGCTCACTGACTCGCTGCGCTCGGTCGTTCGGCTGCGGCGAGCGGTATCAGCTCACTCAAAGGCGGT
AATACGGTTATCCACAGAATCAGGGGATAACGCAGGAAAGGGATCTGGATCTAGGTGAAGATCCTTTTTG
ATAATCTCATGACCAAAATCCCTTAACGTGAGTTTTCGTTCCACTGAGCGTCAGACCCCGTAGAAAAGAT
CAAAGGATCTTCTTGAGATCCTTTTTTTCTGCGCGTAATCTGCTGCTTGCAAACAAAAAAACCACCGCTA
CCAGCGGTGGTTTGTTTGCCGGATCAAGAGCTACCAACTCTTTTTCCGAAGGTAACTGGCTTCAGCAGAG
CGCAGATACCAAATACTGTCCTTCTAGTGTAGCCGTAGTTAGGCCACCACTTCAAGAACTCTGTAGCACC
GCCTACATACCTCGCTCTGCTAATCCTGTTACCAGTGGCTGCTGCCAGTGGCGATAAGTCGTGTCTTA
