>Addgene plasmid #74091 | pTU2S-a (colE1 origin) | addgene partial sequence | sequence record 141397 | ColE2 5'-CCGCAGCCGAACGACCGAGC-3'
GCGAAGTAATCTTTTCGGTTTTAAAGAAAAAGGGCAGGGTGGTGACACCTTGCCCTTTTTTGCCGGACTG
CAGGGTCTCTGTACCCGGTGAGACGGTGCGTCTCTAGATATAGTGAGACCTCTAGAAGCGGCCGCGAATT
CGTACTTGTCTTCGCATGCGTGCATATGGAAGACTTATAGGACGTCAGGTGGCACTCGAGTTGATCGGGC
ACGTAAGAGGTTCCAACTTTCACCATAATGAAATAAGATCACTACCGGGCGTATTTTTTGAGTTATCGAG
ATTTTCAGGAGCTAAGGAAGCTAAAATGGAGAAAAAAATCACTGGATATACCACCGTTGATATATCCCAA
TGGCATCGTAAAGAACATTTTGAGGCATTTCAGTCAGTTGCTCAATGTACCTATAACCAGACCGTTCAGC
TGGATATTACGGCCTTTTTAAAGACCGTAAAGAAAAATAAGCACAAGTTTTATCCGGCCTTTATTCACAT
TCTTGCCCGCCTGATGAATGCTCATCCGGAATTTCGTATGGCAATGAAAGACGGTGAGCTGGTGATATGG
GATAGTGTTCACCCTTGTTACACCGTTTTCCATGAGCAAACTGAAACGTTTTCATCGCTCTGGAGTGAAT
ACCACGACGATTTCCGGCAGTTTCTACACATATATTCGCAAGATGTGGCGTGTTACGGTGAAAACCTGGC
CTATTTCCCTAAAGGGTTTATTGAGAATATGTTTTTCGTGTCAGCCAATCCCTGGGTGAGTTTCACCAGT
TTTGATTTAAACGTGGCCAATATGGACAACTTCTTCGCCCC
